Addgene plasmid #160186: 44 pLIB_12HIS
Purpose: (Empty Backbone) N-term 3C cleavable 12xHis tag for insect cell expression
Depositing lab: John Weir. Depositing organization: Friedrich Miescher Laboratory. Publication: InteBac - An integrated bacterial and baculovirus expression vector suite. Altmannova V, Blaha A, Astrinidis S, Reichle H, Weir JR. Protein Sci. 2020 Sep 21. doi: 10.1002/pro.3957. PubMed 32955754.
Backbone
  Vector backbone: pLIB
  Modifications to backbone: MCS altered for full compatibility within InteBac, N-terminal 3C cleavable 12xHis tag added
  Vector type: Insect Expression
  Promoter: polyhydrin
  Selectable markers: Gentamicin
  Tag / fusion protein: 12xHis (N terminal on backbone)
Growth in bacteria
  Bacterial resistance: Ampicillin, 100 μg/mL
  Growth temperature: 37°C
  Growth strain: DH5alpha
  Copy number: High Copy
Gene/Insert
  Cloning method: Gibson Cloning
Terms and licenses: Academic/Nonprofit Terms; Industry Terms: Not Available to Industry
How to cite: 44 pLIB_12HIS was a gift from John Weir (Addgene plasmid # 160186 ; http://n2t.net/addgene:160186 ; RRID:Addgene_160186)
