[The description below was written by a language model from this plasmid's Addgene catalogue record and pLannotate feature annotations shown in this document.]
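Description:
44 pLIB_12HIS is an empty baculovirus transfer vector for insect cell protein expression. It is built on the pLIB backbone and belongs to the InteBac suite, which harmonises bacterial and baculovirus expression plasmids. According to the record, the multiple cloning site was altered for full compatibility within that system, and a 12xHis tag cleavable with 3C protease was added on the backbone so that it sits at the N-terminus of any inserted coding sequence. Genes are introduced by Gibson assembly; no insert is present. In E. coli the 5,066 nt plasmid replicates at high copy from a ColE1/pUC-type origin and is selected with ampicillin through the β-lactamase gene. An f1 origin is also annotated.

The expression cassette is driven by the polyhedrin promoter of Autographa californica nucleopolyhedrovirus, a very late and very strong baculoviral promoter, and ends in an SV40 polyadenylation signal. Two short adjacent hits just downstream of the promoter, labelled as capTEV fragments, most likely reflect the histidine repeats of the 12xHis tag rather than a TEV-based tag. The cassette, a gentamicin acetyltransferase gene with its Pc promoter, and a loxP site lie between the Tn7R and Tn7L ends. This forms a mini-Tn7 element that can be transposed into a bacmid in a suitable E. coli host, with gentamicin selecting for the transposed segment. The loxP site could in principle support Cre-mediated fusion with other plasmids. Several other annotations are small fragments and probably not functional parts, including the R6K γ origin, large T antigen, SET1 and lacZα hits. The vector is typically used to produce His-tagged recombinant proteins for affinity purification, with the tag removable by 3C cleavage.
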