Features (pLannotate 1.2.2; 19 found; start..end, strand, type, name):
     33..60      -  rep_origin     R6K γ ori (fragment): γ replication origin from E. coli plasmid R6K; requires the R6K initiator protein pi for replication
     89..122     +  protein_bind   loxP: Cre-mediated recombination occurs in the 8-bp core sequence (GCATACAT). Cre recombinase
    170..261     +  promoter       polyhedrin promoter: polh from Autographa californica; promoter for the baculovirus polyhedrin gene
    316..332     +  CDS            capTEV™ (fragment): composite tag for in vivo biotinylation, TEV protease cleavage, and 6xHis tagging
    334..350     +  CDS            capTEV™ (fragment): composite tag for in vivo biotinylation, TEV protease cleavage, and 6xHis tagging
    510..593     +  CDS            large T antigen (fragment): large T antigen from SV40 (simian virus 40)
    616..750     +  polyA_signal   SV40 poly(A) signal: SV40 polyadenylation signal
    779..828     +  CDS            SET1 (fragment): solubility-enhancement tag derived from T7 phage gene 10B
    860..1025    -  mobile_element Tn7L: mini-Tn7 element (left end of the Tn7 transposon) Tn7
   1188..1204    +  CDS            lacZα (fragment): LacZα fragment of β-galactosidase; lacZ fragment
   1209..1663    +  rep_origin     f1 ori (sequence partly withheld): f1 bacteriophage origin of replication; arrow indicates direction of (+) strand synthesis
   1689..1793    +  promoter       AmpR promoter: bla
   1794..2654    +  CDS            AmpR: β-lactamase; bla; confers resistance to ampicillin, carbenicillin, and related antibiotics
   2825..3413    +  rep_origin     ori: high-copy-number ColE1/pMB1/pBR322/pUC origin of replication
   3599..3650    -  misc_feature   bom (fragment): basis of mobility region from pBR322
   3718..3942    -  mobile_element Tn7R: mini-Tn7 element (right end of the Tn7 transposon) Tn7
   4009..4542    -  CDS            GmR: gentamycin acetyltransferase; aacC1; confers resistance to gentamycin
   4731..4759    -  promoter       Pc promoter: intI1 (promoter lies within the coding sequence); class 1 integron promoter
   4737..33      -  CDS            YPR2_ECOLX (fragment) (across the origin): Protein predicted: Swiss-Prot protein existence level 4. From Escherichia coli.
>Addgene plasmid #160186 | 44 pLIB_12HIS | depositor full sequence | sequence record 310350 | 44 pLIB_12HIS sequence 5066 bps
TATAGTTCTAGTGGTTGGCTACAGCTTTGTTTGTACTATCAACAGGTTGAACTGCTGATCAACAGATCCT
CTACGCGGCCGCGGTACCATAACTTCGTATAGCATACATTATACGAAGTTATCTGGTTTTACTAGTATCG
ATTCGCGACCTACTCCGGAATATTAATAGATCATGGAGATAATTAAAATGATAACCATCTCGCAAATAAA
TAAGTATTTTACTGTTTTCGTAACAGTTTTGTAATAAAAAAACCTATAAATATTCCGGATTATTCATACC
GTCCCACCATCGGGCGCGGATCTATGGGCAGCAGCCATCATCATCATCATCACCATCATCATCATCATCA
CAGCAGCGGATCTCTGGAAGTTCTGTTCCAGGGGCCCGGATCCCGGTCCGACATATGAGCGCGCGGAATT
CAAAGGCCTACGTCGACGAGCTCACTAGTCGCGGCCGCTTTCGAATCTAGAGCCTGCAGTCTCGACAAGC
TTGTCGAGAAGTACTAGAGGATCATAATCAGCCATACCACATTTGTAGAGGTTTTACTTGCTTTAAAAAA
CCTCCCACACCTCCCCCTGAACCTGAAACATAAAATGAATGCAATTGTTGTTGTTAACTTGTTTATTGCA
GCTTATAATGGTTACAAATAAAGCAATAGCATCACAAATTTCACAAATAAAGCATTTTTTTCACTGCATT
CTAGTTGTGGTTTGTCCAAACTCATCAATGTATCTTATCATGTCTGGATCTGATCACTGCTTGAGCCTAG
AAGATCCGGCTGCTAACAAAGCCCGAAAGGAAGCTGAGTTGGCTGCTGCCACCGCTGAGCAATAACTATC
ATAACCCCTAGGAGATCCGAACCAGATAAGTGAAATCTAGTTCCAAACTATTTTGTCATTTTTAATTTTC
GTATTAGCTTACGACGCTACACCCAGTTCCCATCTATTTTGTCACTCTTCCCTAAATAATCCTTAAAAAC
TCCATTTCCACCCCTCCCAGTTCCCAACTATTTTGTCCGCCCACAGCGGGGCATTTTTCTTCCTGTTATG
TTTTTAATCAAACATCCTGCCAACTCCATGTGACAAACCGTCATCTTCGGCTACTTTTTCTCTGTCACAG
AATGAAAATTTTTCTGTCATCTCTTCGTTATTAATGTTTGTAATTGACTGAATATCAACGCTTATTTGCA
GCCTGAATGGCGAATGGG
[124 nt withheld, positions 1209-1332]
C
[91 nt withheld, positions 1334-1424]
A
[49 nt withheld, positions 1426-1474]
CCTTTGACGTTGGAGTCCACGTTCTT
[37 nt withheld, positions 1501-1537]
ACCCTATCTCGGTCTATTCTTTTGATTTATAAGGGATTTTGCCGATTTCGGCCTATTGGTTAAAAAATGA
GCTGATTTAACAAAAATTTAACGCGAATTTTAACAAAATATTAACGCTTACAATTTAGGTGGCACTTTTC
GGGGAAATGTGCGCGGAACCCCTATTTGTTTATTTTTCTAAATACATTCAAATATGTATCCGCTCATGAG
ACAATAACCCTGATAAATGCTTCAATAATATTGAAAAAGGAAGAGTATGAGTATTCAACATTTCCGTGTC
GCCCTTATTCCCTTTTTTGCGGCATTTTGCCTTCCTGTTTTTGCTCACCCAGAAACGCTGGTGAAAGTAA
AAGATGCTGAAGATCAGTTGGGTGCACGAGTGGGTTACATCGAACTGGATCTCAACAGCGGTAAGATCCT
TGAGAGTTTTCGCCCCGAAGAACGTTTTCCAATGATGAGCACTTTTAAAGTTCTGCTATGTGGCGCGGTA
TTATCCCGTATTGACGCCGGGCAAGAGCAACTCGGTCGCCGCATACACTATTCTCAGAATGACTTGGTTG
AGTACTCACCAGTCACAGAAAAGCATCTTACGGATGGCATGACAGTAAGAGAATTATGCAGTGCTGCCAT
AACCATGAGTGATAACACTGCGGCCAACTTACTTCTGACAACGATCGGAGGACCGAAGGAGCTAACCGCT
TTTTTGCACAACATGGGGGATCATGTAACTCGCCTTGATCGTTGGGAACCGGAGCTGAATGAAGCCATAC
CAAACGACGAGCGTGACACCACGATGCCTGTAGCAATGGCAACAACGTTGCGCAAACTATTAACTGGCGA
ACTACTTACTCTAGCTTCCCGGCAACAATTAATAGACTGGATGGAGGCGGATAAAGTTGCAGGACCACTT
CTGCGCTCGGCCCTTCCGGCTGGCTGGTTTATTGCTGATAAATCTGGAGCCGGTGAGCGTGGGTCTCGCG
GTATCATTGCAGCACTGGGGCCAGATGGTAAGCCCTCCCGTATCGTAGTTATCTACACGACGGGGAGTCA
GGCAACTATGGATGAACGAAATAGACAGATCGCTGAGATAGGTGCCTCACTGATTAAGCATTGGTAACTG
TCAGACCAAGTTTACTCATATATACTTTAGATTGATTTAAAACTTCATTTTTAATTTAAAAGGATCTAGG
TGAAGATCCTTTTTGATAATCTCATGACCAAAATCCCTTAACGTGAGTTTTCGTTCCACTGAGCGTCAGA
CCCCGTAGAAAAGATCAAAGGATCTTCTTGAGATCCTTTTTTTCTGCGCGTAATCTGCTGCTTGCAAACA
AAAAAACCACCGCTACCAGCGGTGGTTTGTTTGCCGGATCAAGAGCTACCAACTCTTTTTCCGAAGGTAA
CTGGCTTCAGCAGAGCGCAGATACCAAATACTGTTCTTCTAGTGTAGCCGTAGTTAGGCCACCACTTCAA
GAACTCTGTAGCACCGCCTACATACCTCGCTCTGCTAATCCTGTTACCAGTGGCTGCTGCCAGTGGCGAT
AAGTCGTGTCTTACCGGGTTGGACTCAAGACGATAGTTACCGGATAAGGCGCAGCGGTCGGGCTGAACGG
GGGGTTCGTGCACACAGCCCAGCTTGGAGCGAACGACCTACACCGAACTGAGATACCTACAGCGTGAGCT
ATGAGAAAGCGCCACGCTTCCCGAAGGGAGAAAGGCGGACAGGTATCCGGTAAGCGGCAGGGTCGGAACA
GGAGAGCGCACGAGGGAGCTTCCAGGGGGAAACGCCTGGTATCTTTATAGTCCTGTCGGGTTTCGCCACC
TCTGACTTGAGCGTCGATTTTTGTGATGCTCGTCAGGGGGGCGGAGCCTATGGAAAAACGCCAGCAACGC
GGCCTTTTTACGGTTCCTGGCCTTTTGCTGGCCTTTTGCTCACATGTTCTTTCCTGCGTTATCCCCTGAT
TCTGTGGATAACCGTATTACCGCCTTTGAGTGAGCTGATACCGCTCGCCGCAGCCGAACGACCGAGCGCA
GCGAGTCAGTGAGCGAGGAAGCGGAAGAGCGCCTGATGCGGTATTTTCTCCTTACGCATCTGTGCGGTAT
TTCACACCGCATAGACCAGCCGCGTAACCTGGCAAAATCGGTTACGGTTGAGTAATAAATGGATGCCCTG
CGTAAGCGGGTGTGGGCGGACAATAAAGTCTTAAACTGAACAAAATAGATCTAAACTATGACAATAAAGT
CTTAAACTAGACAGAATAGTTGTAAACTGAAATCAGTCCAGTTATGCTGTGAAAAAGCATACTGGACTTT
TGTTATGGCTAAAGCAAACTCTTCATTTTCTGAAGTGCAAATTGCCCGTCGTATTAAAGAGGGGCGTGGC
CAAGGGCATGGTAAAGACTATATTCGCGGCGTTGTGACAATTTACCGAACAACTCCGCGGCCGGGAAGCC
GATCTCGGCTTGAACGAATTGTTAGGTGGCGGTACTTGGGTCGATATCAAAGTGCATCACTTCTTCCCGT
ATGCCCAACTTTGTATAGAGAGCCACTGCGGGATCGTCACCGTAATCTGCTTGCACGTAGATCACATAAG
CACCAAGCGCGTTGGCCTCATGCTTGAGGAGATTGATGAGCGCGGTGGCAATGCCCTGCCTCCGGTGCTC
GCCGGAGACTGCGAGATCATAGATATAGATCTCACTACGCGGCTGCTCAAACTTGGGCAGAACGTAAGCC
GCGAGAGCGCCAACAACCGCTTCTTGGTCGAAGGCAGCAAGCGCGATGAATGTCTTACTACGGAGCAAGT
TCCCGAGGTAATCGGAGTCCGGCTGATGTTGGGAGTAGGTGGCTACGTCTCCGAACTCACGACCGAAAAG
ATCAAGAGCAGCCCGCATGGATTTGACTTGGTCAGGGCCGAGCCTACATGTGCGAATGATGCCCATACTT
GAGCCACCTAACTTTGTTTTAGGGCGACTGCCCTGCTGCGTAACATCGTTGCTGCTGCGTAACATCGTTG
CTGCTCCATAACATCAAACATCGACCCACGGCGTAACGCGCTTGCTGCTTGGATGCCCGAGGCATAGACT
GTACAAAAAAACAGTCATAACAAGCCATGAAAACCGCCACTGCGCCGTTACCACCGCTGCGTTCGGTCAA
GGTTCTGGACCAGTTGCGTGAGCGCATACGCTACTTGCATTACAGTTTACGAACCGAACAGGCTTATGTC
AACTGGGTTCGTGCCTTCATCCGTTTCCACGGTGTGCGTCACCCGGCAACCTTGGGCAGCAGCGAAGTCG
AGGCATTTCTGTCCTGGCTGGCGAACGAGCGCAAGGTTTCGGTCTCCACGCATCGTCAGGCATTGGCGGC
CTTGCTGTTCTTCTACGGCAAGGTGCTGTGCACGGATCTGCCCTTGCTTCAGGAGATCGGTAGACCTCGG
CCGTCGCGGCGCTTGCCGGTGGTGCTGACCCCGGATGAAGTGGTTCGCATCCTCGGTTTTCTGGAAGGCG
AGCATCGTTTGTTCGCCCAGGACTCTAGC
