Features (pLannotate 1.2.2; 19 found; start..end, strand, type, name):
     33..60      -  rep_origin     R6K γ ori (fragment): γ replication origin from E. coli plasmid R6K; requires the R6K initiator protein pi for replication
     89..122     +  protein_bind   loxP: Cre-mediated recombination occurs in the 8-bp core sequence (GCATACAT). Cre recombinase
    170..261     +  promoter       polyhedrin promoter: polh from Autographa californica; promoter for the baculovirus polyhedrin gene
    316..332     +  CDS            capTEV™ (fragment): composite tag for in vivo biotinylation, TEV protease cleavage, and 6xHis tagging
    334..350     +  CDS            capTEV™ (fragment): composite tag for in vivo biotinylation, TEV protease cleavage, and 6xHis tagging
    510..593     +  CDS            large T antigen (fragment): large T antigen from SV40 (simian virus 40)
    616..750     +  polyA_signal   SV40 poly(A) signal: SV40 polyadenylation signal
    779..828     +  CDS            SET1 (fragment): solubility-enhancement tag derived from T7 phage gene 10B
    860..1025    -  mobile_element Tn7L: mini-Tn7 element (left end of the Tn7 transposon) Tn7
   1188..1204    +  CDS            lacZα (fragment): LacZα fragment of β-galactosidase; lacZ fragment
   1209..1663    +  rep_origin     f1 ori (sequence partly withheld): f1 bacteriophage origin of replication; arrow indicates direction of (+) strand synthesis
   1689..1793    +  promoter       AmpR promoter: bla
   1794..2654    +  CDS            AmpR: β-lactamase; bla; confers resistance to ampicillin, carbenicillin, and related antibiotics
   2825..3413    +  rep_origin     ori: high-copy-number ColE1/pMB1/pBR322/pUC origin of replication
   3599..3650    -  misc_feature   bom (fragment): basis of mobility region from pBR322
   3718..3942    -  mobile_element Tn7R: mini-Tn7 element (right end of the Tn7 transposon) Tn7
   4009..4542    -  CDS            GmR: gentamycin acetyltransferase; aacC1; confers resistance to gentamycin
   4731..4759    -  promoter       Pc promoter: intI1 (promoter lies within the coding sequence); class 1 integron promoter
   4737..33      -  CDS            YPR2_ECOLX (fragment) (across the origin): Protein predicted: Swiss-Prot protein existence level 4. From Escherichia coli.
>Addgene plasmid #160186 | 44 pLIB_12HIS | addgene full sequence | sequence record 317228 | Addgene NGS Result
TATAGTTCTAGTGGTTGGCTACAGCTTTGTTTGTACTATCAACAGGTTGAACTGCTGATCAACAGATCCT
CTACGCGGCCGCGGTACCATAACTTCGTATAGCATACATTATACGAAGTTATCTGGTTTTACTAGTATCG
ATTCGCGACCTACTCCGGAATATTAATAGATCATGGAGATAATTAAAATGATAACCATCTCGCAAATAAA
TAAGTATTTTACTGTTTTCGTAACAGTTTTGTAATAAAAAAACCTATAAATATTCCGGATTATTCATACC
GTCCCACCATCGGGCGCGGATCTATGGGCAGCAGCCATCATCATCATCATCACCATCATCATCATCATCA
CAGCAGCGGATCTCTGGAAGTTCTGTTCCAGGGGCCCGGATCCCGGTCCGACATATGAGCGCGCGGAATT
CAAAGGCCTACGTCGACGAGCTCACTAGTCGCGGCCGCTTTCGAATCTAGAGCCTGCAGTCTCGACAAGC
TTGTCGAGAAGTACTAGAGGATCATAATCAGCCATACCACATTTGTAGAGGTTTTACTTGCTTTAAAAAA
CCTCCCACACCTCCCCCTGAACCTGAAACATAAAATGAATGCAATTGTTGTTGTTAACTTGTTTATTGCA
GCTTATAATGGTTACAAATAAAGCAATAGCATCACAAATTTCACAAATAAAGCATTTTTTTCACTGCATT
CTAGTTGTGGTTTGTCCAAACTCATCAATGTATCTTATCATGTCTGGATCTGATCACTGCTTGAGCCTAG
AAGATCCGGCTGCTAACAAAGCCCGAAAGGAAGCTGAGTTGGCTGCTGCCACCGCTGAGCAATAACTATC
ATAACCCCTAGGAGATCCGAACCAGATAAGTGAAATCTAGTTCCAAACTATTTTGTCATTTTTAATTTTC
GTATTAGCTTACGACGCTACACCCAGTTCCCATCTATTTTGTCACTCTTCCCTAAATAATCCTTAAAAAC
TCCATTTCCACCCCTCCCAGTTCCCAACTATTTTGTCCGCCCACAGCGGGGCATTTTTCTTCCTGTTATG
TTTTTAATCAAACATCCTGCCAACTCCATGTGACAAACCGTCATCTTCGGCTACTTTTTCTCTGTCACAG
AATGAAAATTTTTCTGTCATCTCTTCGTTATTAATGTTTGTAATTGACTGAATATCAACGCTTATTTGCA
GCCTGAATGGCGAATGGG
[124 nt withheld, positions 1209-1332]
C
[91 nt withheld, positions 1334-1424]
A
[49 nt withheld, positions 1426-1474]
CCTTTGACGTTGGAGTCCACGTTCTT
[37 nt withheld, positions 1501-1537]
ACCCTATCTCGGTCTATTCTTTTGATTTATAAGGGATTTTGCCGATTTCGGCCTATTGGTTAAAAAATGA
GCTGATTTAACAAAAATTTAACGCGAATTTTAACAAAATATTAACGCTTACAATTTAGGTGGCACTTTTC
GGGGAAATGTGCGCGGAACCCCTATTTGTTTATTTTTCTAAATACATTCAAATATGTATCCGCTCATGAG
ACAATAACCCTGATAAATGCTTCAATAATATTGAAAAAGGAAGAGTATGAGTATTCAACATTTCCGTGTC
GCCCTTATTCCCTTTTTTGCGGCATTTTGCCTTCCTGTTTTTGCTCACCCAGAAACGCTGGTGAAAGTAA
AAGATGCTGAAGATCAGTTGGGTGCACGAGTGGGTTACATCGAACTGGATCTCAACAGCGGTAAGATCCT
TGAGAGTTTTCGCCCCGAAGAACGTTTTCCAATGATGAGCACTTTTAAAGTTCTGCTATGTGGCGCGGTA
TTATCCCGTATTGACGCCGGGCAAGAGCAACTCGGTCGCCGCATACACTATTCTCAGAATGACTTGGTTG
AGTACTCACCAGTCACAGAAAAGCATCTTACGGATGGCATGACAGTAAGAGAATTATGCAGTGCTGCCAT
AACCATGAGTGATAACACTGCGGCCAACTTACTTCTGACAACCATCGGTGGACCGAAGGAATTAACCGCT
TTTTTGCACAACATGGGGGATCATGTAACTCGCCTTGATCGTTGGGAACCGGAGCTGAATGAAGCCATAC
CAAACGACGAGCGTGACACCACGATGCCTGTAGCAATGGCAACAACGTTGCGCAAACTATTAACTGGCGA
ACTACTTACTCTAGCTTCCCGGCAACAATTAATAGACTGGATGGAGGCGGATAAAGTTGCAGGACCACTT
CTGCGCTCGGCCCTTCCGGCTGGCTGGTTTATTGCTGATAAATCTGGAGCCGGTGAGCGTGGGTCTCGCG
GTATCATTGCAGCACTGGGGCCAGATGGTAAGCCCTCCCGTATCGTAGTTATCTACACGACGGGGAGTCA
GGCAACTATGGATGAACGAAATAGACAGATCGCTGAGATAGGTGCCTCACTGATTAAGCATTGGTAACTG
TCAGACCAAGTTTACTCATATATACTTTAGATTGATTTAAAACTTCATTTTTAATTTAAAAGGATCTAGG
TGAAGATCCTTTTTGATAATCTCATGACCAAAATCCCTTAACGTGAGTTTTCGTTCCACTGAGCGTCAGA
CCCCGTAGAAAAGATCAAAGGATCTTCTTGAGATCCTTTTTTTCTGCGCGTAATCTGCTGCTTGCAAACA
AAAAAACCACCGCTACCAGCGGTGGTTTGTTTGCCGGATCAAGAGCTACCAACTCTTTTTCCGAAGGTAA
CTGGCTTCAGCAGAGCGCAGATACCAAATACTATTCTTCTAGTGTAGCCGTAGTTAGGCCACCACTTCAA
GAACTCTGTAGCACCGCCTACATACCTCGCTCTGCTAATCCTGTTACCAGTGGCTGCTGCCAGTGGCGAT
AAGTCGTGTCTTACCGGGTTGGACTCAAGACGATAGTTACCGGATAAGGCGCAGCGGTCGGGCTGAACGG
GGGGTTCGTGCACACAGCCCAGCTTGGAGCGAACGACCTACACCGAACTGAGATACCTACAGCGTGAGCT
ATGAGAAAGCGCCACGCTTCCCGAAGGGAGAAAGGCGGACAGGTATCCGGTAAGCGGCAGGGTCGGAACA
GGAGAGCGCACGAGGGAGCTTCCAGGGGGAAACGCCTGGTATCTTTATAGTCCTGTCGGGTTTCGCCACC
TCTGACTTGAGCGTCGATTTTTGTGATGCTCGTCAGGGGGGCGGAGCCTATGGAAAAACGCCAGCAACGC
GGCCTTTTTACGGTTCCTGGCCTTTTGCTGGCCTTTTGCTCACATGTTCTTTCCTGCGTTATCCCCTGAT
TCTGTGGATAACCGTATTACCGCCTTTGAGTGAGCTGATACCGCTCGCCGCAGCCGAACGACCGAGCGCA
GCGAGTCAGTGAGCGAGGAAGCGGAAGAGCGCCTGATGCGGTATTTTCTCCTTACGCATCTGTGCGGTAT
TTCACACCGCATAGACCAGCCGCGTAACCTGGCAAAATCGGTTACGGTTGAGTAATAAATGGATGCCCTG
CGTAAGCGGGTGTGGGCGGACAATAAAGTCTTAAACTGAACAAAATAGATCTAAACTATGACAATAAAGT
CTTAAACTAGACAGAATAGTTGTAAACTGAAATCAGTCCAGTTATGCTGTGAAAAAGCATACTGGACTTT
TGTTATGGCTAAAGCAAACTCTTCATTTTCTGAAGTGCAAATTGCCCGTCGTATTAAAGAGGGGCGTGGC
CAAGGGCATGGTAAAGACTATATTCGCGGCGTTGTGACAATTTACCGAACAACTCCGCGGCCGGGAAGCC
GATCTCGGCTTGAACGAATTGTTAGGTGGCGGTACTTGGGTCGATATCAAAGTGCATCACTTCTTCCCGT
ATGCCCAACTTTGTATAGAGAGCCACTGCGGGATCGTCACCGTAATCTGCTTGCACGTAGATCACATAAG
CACCAAGCGCGTTGGCCTCATGCTTGAGGAGATTGATGAGCGCGGTGGCAATGCCCTGCCTCCGGTGCTC
GCCGGAGACTGCGAGATCATAGATATAGATCTCACTACGCGGCTGCTCAAACTTGGGCAGAACGTAAGCC
GCGAGAGCGCCAACAACCGCTTCTTGGTCGAAGGCAGCAAGCGCGATGAATGTCTTACTACGGAGCAAGT
TCCCGAGGTAATCGGAGTCCGGCTGATGTTGGGAGTAGGTGGCTACGTCTCCGAACTCACGACCGAAAAG
ATCAAGAGCAGCCCGCATGGATTTGACTTGGTCAGGGCCGAGCCTACATGTGCGAATGATGCCAATACTT
GAGCCACCTAACTTTGTTTTAGGGCGACTGCCCTGCTGCGTAACATCGTTGCTGCTGCGTAACATCGTTG
CTGCTCCATAACATCAAACATCGACCCACGGCGTAACGCGCTTGCTGCTTGGATGCCCGAGGCATAGACT
GTACAAAAAAACAGTCATAACAAGCCATGAAAACCGCCACTGCGCCGTTACCACCGCTGCGTTCGGTCAA
GGTTCTGGACCAGTTGCGTGAGCGCATACGCTACTTGCATTACAGTTTACGAACCGAACAGGCTTATGTC
AACTGGGTTTGTGCCTTCATCCGTTTCCACGGTGTGCGTCACCCGGCAACCTTGGGCAGCAGCGAAGTCG
AGGCATTTCTGTCCTGGCTGGCGAACGAGCGCAAGGTTTCGGTCTCCACGCATCGTCAGGCATTGGCGGC
CTTGCTGTTCTTCTACGGCAAGGTGCTGTGCACGGATCTGCCCTTGCTTCAGGAGATCGGTAGACCTCGG
CCGTCGCGGCGCTTGCCGGTGGTGCTGACCCCGGATGAAGTGGTTCGCATCCTCGGTTTTCTGGAAGGCG
AGCATCGTTTGTTCGCCCAGGACTCTAGC
